Addgene plasmid #141008: pENTR-L1-PGK-TKNeo-L2
Purpose: Mutisite Gateway mediated vector construction
Depositing lab: Hideyuki Okano. Depositing organization: Keio University. Publication: A versatile toolbox for knock-in gene targeting based on the Multisite Gateway technology. Yoshimatsu S, Sone T, Nakajima M, Sato T, Okochi R, Ishikawa M, Nakamura M, Sasaki E, Shiozawa S, Okano H. PLoS One. 2019 Aug 27;14(8):e0221164. doi: 10.1371/journal.pone.0221164. eCollection 2019. PubMed 31454364.
Backbone
  Vector backbone: pDONR
  Backbone manufacturer: Thermo Fisher Scientific
  Vector type: Mammalian Expression
Growth in bacteria
  Bacterial resistance: Kanamycin, 50 μg/mL
  Growth temperature: 37°C
  Growth strain: DH5alpha
  Copy number: High Copy
Gene/Insert
  Gene/Insert name: TKNeo
  Species: Synthetic
  Cloning method: Restriction Enzyme; 5′ cloning site Unknown (unknown if destroyed)
Terms and licenses: Academic/Nonprofit Terms; Industry Terms: Not Available to Industry
How to cite: pENTR-L1-PGK-TKNeo-L2 was a gift from Hideyuki Okano (Addgene plasmid # 141008 ; http://n2t.net/addgene:141008 ; RRID:Addgene_141008)
