[The description below was written by a language model from this plasmid's Addgene catalogue record and pLannotate feature annotations shown in this document.]
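Description:
pENTR-L1-PGK-TKNeo-L2 is a Gateway entry clone built on a pDONR-derived backbone and intended as a modular building block for Multisite Gateway assembly of knock-in gene-targeting vectors. The 4,953 nt plasmid is propagated in E. coli from a high-copy ColE1/pUC-type origin and is selected with kanamycin through a bacterial aph(3')-Ia KanR gene. The rrnB T1 and T2 terminators lie upstream of the entry cassette, where they insulate the insert from read-through transcription coming from the backbone.

The payload sits between attL1 and attL2, the recombination sites used by LR Clonase to transfer the intervening segment into an attR-bearing destination vector. Downstream of attL1, the mouse PGK promoter drives a truncated herpes simplex virus thymidine kinase (ΔTK) coding sequence. The annotation places this directly adjacent to the Tn5 NeoR/KanR (nptII) open reading frame, consistent with the synthetic "TKNeo" fusion named in the record. A mouse PGK polyadenylation signal terminates the unit. A very short hygromycin-resistance fragment annotated between Neo and the poly(A) signal is probably a cloning remnant or a chance match rather than a functional marker.

The cassette therefore provides dual selection in mammalian cells. The Neo portion allows positive selection with G418, while ΔTK confers sensitivity to nucleoside analogues such as ganciclovir and so allows negative selection. In a targeting-vector toolbox, this supports enrichment of cells that have integrated the cassette and later counter-selection of cells that still retain it. The record does not describe any recombinase sites flanking the cassette or the specific excision strategy.
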