Features (pLannotate 1.2.2; 11 found; start..end, strand, type, name):
      6..809     +  CDS            NeoR/KanR: aminoglycoside phosphotransferase from Tn5; aph(3')-II (or nptII); confers resistance to neomycin, kanamycin, and G418 (Geneticin®)
    849..903     +  CDS            HygR (fragment): aminoglycoside phosphotransferase from E. coli confers resistance to hygromycin
    907..1181    +  polyA_signal   PGK poly(A) signal (fragment): mouse phosphoglycerate kinase 1 polyadenylation signal
   1203..1299    -  protein_bind   attL2: mutant version of attL; recombination site for the Gateway® LR reaction LR Clonase™
   1422..2231    +  CDS            KanR: aminoglycoside phosphotransferase; aph(3')-Ia; confers resistance to kanamycin in bacteria or G418 (Geneticin®) in eukaryotes
   2374..2962    +  rep_origin     ori: high-copy-number ColE1/pMB1/pBR322/pUC origin of replication
   3097..3124    -  terminator     rrnB T2 terminator: transcription terminator T2 from the E. coli rrnB gene
   3256..3299    +  terminator     rrnB T1 terminator: Escherichia coli rrnB; transcription terminator T1 from the E. coli rrnB gene
   3355..3451    +  protein_bind   attL1: mutant version of attL; recombination site for the Gateway® LR reaction LR Clonase™
   3461..3960    +  promoter       PGK promoter: mouse phosphoglycerate kinase 1 promoter
   3981..1       +  CDS            ΔTK (fragment) (across the origin): truncated herpes simplex virus thymidine kinase (Salomon et al., 1995) confers sensitivity to nucleoside analogs such as acyclovir or ganciclovir
>Addgene plasmid #141008 | pENTR-L1-PGK-TKNeo-L2 | addgene full sequence | sequence record 305028 | Addgene NGS Result
GATCGATGGGATCGGCCATTGAACAAGATGGATTGCACGCAGGTTCTCCGGCCGCTTGGGTGGAGAGGCT
ATTCGGCTATGACTGGGCACAACAGACGATCGGCTGCTCTGATGCCGCCGTGTTCCGGCTGTCAGCGCAG
GGGCGCCCGGTTCTTTTTGTCAAGACCGACCTGTCCGGTGCCCTGAATGAACTGCAGGACGAGGCAGCGC
GGCTATCGTGGCTGGCCACGACGGGCGTTCCTTGCGCAGCTGTGCTCGACGTTGTCACTGAAGCGGGAAG
GGACTGGCTGCTATTGGGCGAAGTGCCGGGGCAGGATCTCCTGTCATCTCACCTTGCTCCTGCCGAGAAA
GTATCCATCATGGCTGATGCAATGCGGCGGCTGCATACGCTTGATCCGGCTACCTGCCCATTCGACCACC
AAGCGAAACATCGCATCGAGCGAGCACGTACTCGGATGGAAGCCGGTCTTGTCGATCAGGATGATCTGGA
CGAAGAGCATCAGGGGCTCGCGCCAGCCGAACTGTTCGCCAGGCTCAAGGCGCGCATGCCCGACGGCGAG
GATCTCGTCGTGACCCATGGCGATGCCTGCTTGCCGAATATCATGGTGGAAAATGGCCGCTTTTCTGGAT
TCATCGACTGTGGCCGGCTGGGTGTGGCGGACCGCTATCAGGACATAGCGTTGGCTACCCGTGATATTGC
TGAAGAGCTTGGCGGCGAATGGGCTGACCGCTTCCTCGTGCTTTACGGTATCGCCGCCCCCGATTCGCAG
CGCATCGCCTTCTATCGCCTTCTTGACGAGTTCTTCTGAGCGGGAGATGGGGGAGGCTAACTGAGCTCTA
GCTTATCGACTCGCCGATAGTGGAAACCGACGCCCCAGCACTCGTCCGAGGGCAAAGGAATAGTCGAGAA
ATTGATGATCTATTAAACAATAAAGATGTCCACATGGAAGTTTTTCCTGTCATACTTTGTTAAGAAGGGT
GAGAACAGAGTACCTACATTTTGAATGGAAGGATTGGAGCTACGGGGGTGGGGGTGGGGTGGGATTAGAT
AAATGCCTGCTCTTTACTGAAGGCTCTTTACTATTGCTTTATGATAATGTTTCATAGTTGGATATCATAA
TTTAAACAAGCAAAACCAAATTAAGGGCCAGCTCATTCCTCCCACTCATGATCTATAGATCCTCTAGAGT
CGAGGGCTGCAGCAGCTTTCTTGTACAAAGTTGGCATTATAAGAAAGCATTGCTTATCAATTTGTTGCAA
CGAACAGGTCACTATCAGTCAAAATAAAATCATTATTTGCCATCCAGCTGCAGCTCTGGCCCGTGTCTCA
AAATCTCTGATGTTACATTGCACAAGATAAAAATATATCATCATGAACAATAAAACTGTCTGCTTACATA
AACAGTAATACAAGGGGTGTTATGAGCCATATTCAACGGGAAACGTCGAGGCCGCGATTAAATTCCAACA
TGGATGCTGATTTATATGGGTATAAATGGGCTCGCGATAATGTCGGGCAATCAGGTGCGACAATCTATCG
CTTGTATGGGAAGCCCGATGCGCCAGAGTTGTTTCTGAAACATGGCAAAGGTAGCGTTGCCAATGATGTT
ACAGATGAGATGGTCAGACTAAACTGGCTGACGGAATTTATGCCTCTTCCGACCATCAAGCATTTTATCC
GTACTCCTGATGATGCATGGTTACTCACCACTGCGATCCCCGGAAAAACAGCATTCCAGGTATTAGAAGA
ATATCCTGATTCAGGTGAAAATATTGTTGATGCGCTGGCAGTGTTCCTGCGCCGGTTGCATTCGATTCCT
GTTTGTAATTGTCCTTTTAACAGCGATCGCGTATTTCGTCTCGCTCAGGCGCAATCACGAATGAATAACG
GTTTGGTTGATGCGAGTGATTTTGATGACGAGCGTAATGGCTGGCCTGTTGAACAAGTCTGGAAAGAAAT
GCATAAACTTTTGCCATTCTCACCGGATTCAGTCGTCACTCATGGTGATTTCTCACTTGATAACCTTATT
TTTGACGAGGGGAAATTAATAGGTTGTATTGATGTTGGACGAGTCGGAATCGCAGACCGATACCAGGATC
TTGCCATCCTATGGAACTGCCTCGGTGAGTTTTCTCCTTCATTACAGAAACGGCTTTTTCAAAAATATGG
TATTGATAATCCTGATATGAATAAATTGCAGTTTCATTTGATGCTCGATGAGTTTTTCTAATCAGAATTG
GTTAATTGGTTGTAACACTGGCAGAGCATTACGCTGACTTGACGGGACGGCGCAAGCTCATGACCAAAAT
CCCTTAACGTGAGTTTTCGTTCCACTGAGCGTCAGACCCCGTAGAAAAGATCAAAGGATCTTCTTGAGAT
CCTTTTTTTCTGCGCGTAATCTGCTGCTTGCAAACAAAAAAACCACCGCTACCAGCGGTGGTTTGTTTGC
CGGATCAAGAGCTACCAACTCTTTTTCCGAAGGTAACTGGCTTCAGCAGAGCGCAGATACCAAATACTGT
TCTTCTAGTGTAGCCGTAGTTAGGCCACCACTTCAAGAACTCTGTAGCACCGCCTACATACCTCGCTCTG
CTAATCCTGTTACCAGTGGCTGCTGCCAGTGGCGATAAGTCGTGTCTTACCGGGTTGGACTCAAGACGAT
AGTTACCGGATAAGGCGCAGCGGTCGGGCTGAACGGGGGGTTCGTGCACACAGCCCAGCTTGGAGCGAAC
GACCTACACCGAACTGAGATACCTACAGCGTGAGCTATGAGAAAGCGCCACGCTTCCCGAAGGGAGAAAG
GCGGACAGGTATCCGGTAAGCGGCAGGGTCGGAACAGGAGAGCGCACGAGGGAGCTTCCAGGGGGAAACG
CCTGGTATCTTTATAGTCCTGTCGGGTTTCGCCACCTCTGACTTGAGCGTCGATTTTTGTGATGCTCGTC
AGGGGGGCGGAGCCTATGGAAAAACGCCAGCAACGCGGCCTTTTTACGGTTCCTGGCCTTTTGCTGGCCT
TTTGCTCACATGTTCTTTCCTGCGTTATCCCCTGATTCTGTGGATAACCGTATTACCGCTAGCCAGGAAG
AGTTTGTAGAAACGCAAAAAGGCCATCCGTCAGGATGGCCTTCTGCTTAGTTTGATGCCTGGCAGTTTAT
GGCGGGCGTCCTGCCCGCCACCCTCCGGGCCGTTGCTTCACAACGTTCAAATCCGCTCCCGGCGGATTTG
TCCTACTCAGGAGAGCGTTCACCGACAAACAACAGATAAAACGAAAGGCCCAGTCTTCCGACTGAGCCTT
TCGTTTTATTTGATGCCTGGCAGTTCCCTACTCTCGCGTTAACGCTAGCATGGATCTCGGGCCCCAAATA
ATGATTTTATTTTGACTGATAGTGACCTGTTCGTTGCAACAAATTGATGAGCAATGCTTTTTTATAATGC
CAACTTTGTACAAAAAAGCAGAATTCTACCGGGTAGGGGAGGCGCTTTTCCCAAGGCAGTCTGGAGCATG
CGCTTTAGCAGCCCCGCTGGGCACTTGGCGCTACACAAGTGGCCTCTGGCCTCGCACACATTCCACATCC
ACCGGTAGGCGCCAACCGGCTCCGTTCTTTGGTGGCCCCTTCGCGCCACCTTCTACTCCTCCCCTAGTCA
GGAAGTTCCCCCCCGCCCCGCAGCTCGCGTCGTGCAGGACGTGACAAATGGAAGTAGCACGTCTCACTAG
TCTCGTGCAGATGGACAGCACCGCTGAGCAATGGAAGCGGGTAGGCCTTTGGGGCAGCGGCCAATAGCAG
CTTTGCTCCTTCGCTTTCTGGGCTCAGAGGCTGGGAAGGGGTGGGTCCGGGGGCGGGCTCAGGGGCGGGC
TCAGGGGCGGGGCGGGCGCCCGAAGGTCCTCCGGAGGCCCGGCATTCTGCACGCTTCAAAAGCGCACGTC
TGCCGCGCTGTTCTCCTCTTCCTCATCTCCGGGCCTTTCGACCGATCATCAAGCTGATCCATGCCCACGC
TACTGCGGGTTTATATAGACGGTCCCCACGGGATGGGGAAAACCACCACCACGCAACTGCTGGTGGCCCT
GGGTTCGCGCGACGATATCGTCTACGTACCCGAGCCGATGACTTACTGGCGGGTGCTGGGGGCTTCCGAG
ACAATCGCGAACATCTACACCACACAACACCGCCTCGACCAGGGTGAGATATCGGCCGGGGACGCGGCGG
TGGTAATGACAAGCGCCCAGATAACAATGGGCATGCCTTATGCCGTGACCGACGCCGTTCTGGCTCCTCA
TATCGGGGGGGAGGCTGGGAGCTCACATGCCCCGCCCCCGGCCCTCACCCTCATCTTCGACCGCCATCCC
ATCGCCGCCCTCCTGTGCTACCCGGCCGCGCGGTACCTTATGGGCAGCATGACCCCCCAGGCCGTGCTGG
CGTTCGTGGCCCTCATCCCGCCGACCTTGCCCGGCACCAACATCGTGCTTGGGGCCCTTCCGGAGGACAG
ACACATCGACCGCCTGGCCAAACGCCAGCGCCCCGGCGAGCGGCTGGACCTGGCTATGCTGGCTGCGATT
CGCCGCGTTTACGGGCTACTTGCCAATACGGTGCGGTATCTGCAGTGCGGCGGGTCGTGGCGGGAGGACT
GGGGACAGCTTTCGGGGACGGCCGTGCCGCCCCAGGGTGCCGAGCCCCAGAGCAACGCGGGCCCACGACC
CCATATCGGGGACACGTTATTTACCCTGTTTCGGGCCCCCGAGTTGCTGGCCCCCAACGGCGACCTGTAT
AACGTGTTTGCCTGGGCCTTGGACGTCTTGGCCAAACGCCTCCGTTCCATGCACGTCTTTATCCTGGATT
ACGACCAATCGCCCGCCGGCTGCCGGGACGCCCTGCTGCAACTTACCTCCGGGATGGTCCAGACCCACGT
CACCACCCCCGGCTCCATACCGACGATATGCGACCTGGCGCGCACGTTTGCCC
